Addgene plasmid #168584: pDONR223 HCoV-HKU1 M_nostop
Purpose: Gateway-compatible Entry vector
Depositing lab: Fritz Roth. Depositing organization: Sinai Health System. Publication: A resource of human coronavirus protein-coding sequences in a flexible, multipurpose Gateway Entry clone collection. Weller B, Lin CW, Pogoutse O, Sauer M, Marin-de la Rosa N, Strobel A, Young V, Knapp JJ, Rayhan A, Falter C, Kim DK, Roth FP, Falter-Braun P. G3 (Bethesda). 2023 Jul 5;13(7):jkad105. doi: 10.1093/g3journal/jkad105. PubMed 37267226.
Backbone
  Vector backbone: pDONR223
  Backbone manufacturer: Rual et al, Genome Res. 14:2128-2135, 2004.
  Backbone size w/o insert (bp): 5005
  Vector type: Other
Growth in bacteria
  Bacterial resistance: Spectinomycin, 50 μg/mL
  Growth temperature: 37°C
  Growth strain: DH5alpha
  Copy number: Unknown
Gene/Insert
  Gene/Insert name: M
  Species: Other
  Insert size (bp): 672
  Entrez Gene: M (a.k.a. HCHV1gp6)
  Cloning method: Gateway Cloning
  Sequencing primers: 5′ m13-For; 3′ m13-Rev
Resource information
  A portion of this plasmid was derived from a plasmid made by: Falter-Braun Lab
Terms and licenses: Academic/Nonprofit Terms; Industry Terms
How to cite: pDONR223 HCoV-HKU1 M_nostop was a gift from Fritz Roth (Addgene plasmid # 168584 ; http://n2t.net/addgene:168584 ; RRID:Addgene_168584)
