[The description below was written by a language model from this plasmid's Addgene catalogue record.]
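Description:
pDONR223 HCoV-HKU1 M_nostop is a Gateway-compatible Entry clone built on the pDONR223 donor backbone, which is listed as 5005 bp without insert. It is maintained in standard E. coli cloning strains under spectinomycin selection. The record does not state the origin of replication or the copy number. The vector type is catalogued only as "Other", consistent with a shuttle or storage clone rather than an expression plasmid. No promoter for expressing the insert is recorded, and Entry clones of this kind are not normally meant to express their cargo directly.

The insert is the M gene of human coronavirus HKU1, recorded as 672 bp and introduced by Gateway cloning. M encodes the coronavirus membrane protein, a major structural component of the viral envelope. The "nostop" suffix indicates that the open reading frame lacks its native stop codon. After transfer to a Destination vector, translation can therefore continue into a C-terminal tag or fusion partner supplied by that vector. In an Entry clone the coding sequence is generally flanked by attL recombination sites, which allow LR recombination into any compatible attR-containing Destination vector, although no feature table is provided here to confirm the exact sites. M13 forward and reverse primer sites flank the insert for sequence verification.

The plasmid belongs to a collection of human coronavirus protein-coding sequences provided as flexible Entry clones. This format allows the same ORF to be moved into different expression or assay systems, such as those requiring C-terminal fusions. The record does not name specific downstream applications.
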