>Addgene plasmid #168584 | pDONR223 HCoV-HKU1 M_nostop | depositor partial sequence | sequence record 326793 | Inserted CDS without stop codon
ATGAATAAATCTTTTCTTCCTCAATTTACTTCTGATCAAGCTGTTACATTCTTAAAAGAATGGAATTTCT
CTTTGGGTGTAATACTACTTTTTATTACTATCATATTGCAGTTCGGTTATACGAGCCGTAGTATGTTTGT
TTATCTTATCAAGATGATTATTCTTTGGCTTATGTGGCCATTGACTATCACCTTGACTATATTTAATTGT
TTTTATGCTTTGAATAATGCTTTTCTTGCATTTTCTATAGTGTTTACTATTATTTCTATTGTTATATGGA
TTCTTTATTTTGTTAATAGTATTCGGCTTTTTATTAGAACTGGCAGTTGGTGGAGTTTTAATCCAGAGAC
CAATAATCTTATGTGTATTGATATGAAAGGCAAGATGTTTGTTAGGCCAGTTATTGAGGACTATCACACA
TTAACTGCTACTGTTATTCGTGGTCATCTTTATATACAGGGTGTCAAACTTGGCACTGGTTATACTCTTT
CAGATTTGCCCGTATATGTTACTGTAGCTAAGGTGCAAGTACTTTGTACCTATAAACGTGCCTTTTTAGA
TAAGTTAGATGTTAATAGTGGTTTTGCTGTTTTTGTTAAGTCTAAAGTTGGTAACTATCGTTTACCGTCT
AGTAAACCTAGTGGTATGGATACTGCCTTGTTAAGAGCTTAA
